Addgene plasmid #139467: p_SNIPR_target_42_mut_G
Purpose: T7 RNAP-driven expression of WT trigger RNA with mutation at 42
Depositing lab: Alexander Green. Depositing organization: Arizona State University. Publication: Precise and Programmable Detection of Mutations Using Ultraspecific Riboregulators. Hong F, Ma D, Wu K, Mina LA, Luiten RC, Liu Y, Yan H, Green AA. Cell. 2020 Feb 25. pii: S0092-8674(20)30155-0. doi: 10.1016/j.cell.2020.02.011. PubMed 32109416.
Backbone
  Vector backbone: pET15b
  Backbone size w/o insert (bp): 5527
  Vector type: Bacterial Expression
Growth in bacteria
  Bacterial resistance: Ampicillin, 100 μg/mL
  Growth temperature: 37°C
  Growth strain: DH5alpha
  Copy number: High Copy
Gene/Insert
  Gene/Insert name: target_42_mut_G
  Species: Other
  Insert size (bp): 129
  Cloning method: Gibson Cloning
  Sequencing primers: 5′ CCTGCCACCATACCCACGC
Terms and licenses: Academic/Nonprofit Terms; Industry Terms: Not Available to Industry
Depositor comments: Non-cognate target for the SNIPR with a mismatch at base 42
How to cite: p_SNIPR_target_42_mut_G was a gift from Alexander Green (Addgene plasmid # 139467 ; http://n2t.net/addgene:139467 ; RRID:Addgene_139467)
