[The description below was written by a language model from this plasmid's Addgene catalogue record and pLannotate feature annotations shown in this document.]
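Description:
p_SNIPR_target_42_mut_G is a bacterial expression plasmid built on the pET15b backbone that produces a short, non-coding target (trigger) RNA rather than a protein. The 129 bp insert, target_42_mut_G, was introduced by Gibson cloning. In the 5,606 nt sequenced record it corresponds to the unannotated interval between a T7 promoter, which spans the plasmid's numbering origin, and a T7 terminator about 80 nt downstream. Transcription therefore depends on T7 RNA polymerase, supplied either by a suitable expression host or in a cell-free reaction. No lac operator, ribosome binding site or tag is annotated around the insert, which fits an RNA-only transcription unit.

The rest of the plasmid is standard pET/pBR322-derived sequence. It carries the AmpR (β-lactamase) gene with its own promoter for ampicillin selection and a ColE1/pMB1-type origin with the adjacent bom region and rop gene. The catalogue lists the plasmid as high copy, although Rop normally moderates copy number. A lacI repressor gene with its promoter is also present, along with several non-functional fragments of the tetracycline resistance gene and its promoter, which are remnants of the pBR322 lineage.

The transcript is a version of the target RNA carrying a single-base change at position 42. According to the depositor, it serves as a non-cognate target for a SNIPR, one of a class of ultraspecific riboregulators designed to discriminate single-nucleotide differences. The plasmid is thus a mismatch control for testing how well the riboregulator rejects a near-identical sequence compared with its perfectly matched trigger. The record gives the insert species only as "Other" and does not state its biological origin.
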