Features (pLannotate 1.2.2; 15 found; start..end, strand, type, name):
     83..129     +  terminator     T7 terminator: transcription terminator for bacteriophage T7 RNA polymerase
    152..256     -  CDS            TcR (fragment): tetracycline efflux protein; tet; confers resistance to tetracycline
    304..332     -  promoter       tet promoter: E. coli promoter for tetracycline efflux protein gene
    445..549     +  promoter       AmpR promoter: bla
    550..1410    +  CDS            AmpR: β-lactamase; bla; confers resistance to ampicillin, carbenicillin, and related antibiotics
   1581..2169    +  rep_origin     ori: high-copy-number ColE1/pMB1/pBR322/pUC origin of replication
   2355..2494    -  misc_feature   bom: basis of mobility region from pBR322
   2596..2787    -  CDS            rop: Rop protein, which maintains plasmids at low copy number; rop
   2804..3184    +  CDS            YPB1_ECOLX: Protein predicted: Swiss-Prot protein existence level 4. From Escherichia coli.
   3426..4050    -  CDS            TcR (fragment): tetracycline efflux protein; tet; confers resistance to tetracycline
   4065..4086    -  protein_bind   CAP binding site: CAP binding activates transcription in the presence of cAMP. E. coli catabolite activator protein
   4099..5181    -  CDS            lacI: lac repressor; lacI; The lac repressor binds to the lac operator to inhibit transcription in E. coli. This inhibition can be relieved by adding lactose or isopropyl-β-D-thiogalactopyranoside (IPTG).
   5182..5259    -  promoter       lacI promoter: lacI
   5267..5546    -  CDS            TcR (fragment): tetracycline efflux protein; tet; confers resistance to tetracycline
   5590..2       +  promoter       T7 promoter (across the origin): promoter for bacteriophage T7 RNA polymerase
>Addgene plasmid #139467 | p_SNIPR_target_42_mut_G | addgene full sequence | sequence record 298998 | Addgene NGS Result
GGGTGAATATCCTATTCGATATTCACAATATCACACTTACCGACCATGTCAATCACTTCGTCTTATTCAT
TTCATTCTATCTTAGCATAACCCCTTGGGGCCTCTAAACGGGTCTTGAGGGGTTTTTTGCTGAAAGGAGG
AACTATATCCGGATATCCCGCAAGAGGCCCGGCAGTACCGGCATAACCAAGCCTATGCCTACAGCATCCA
GGGTGACGGTGCCGAGGATGACGATGAGCGCATTGTTAGATTTCATACACGGTGCCTGACTGCGTTAGCA
ATTTAACTGTGATAAACTACCGCATTAAAGCTTATCGATGATAAGCTGTCAAACATGAGAATTCTTGAAG
ACGAAAGGGCCTCGTGATACGCCTATTTTTATAGGTTAATGTCATGATAATAATGGTTTCTTAGACGTCA
GGTGGCACTTTTCGGGGAAATGTGCGCGGAACCCCTATTTGTTTATTTTTCTAAATACATTCAAATATGT
ATCCGCTCATGAGACAATAACCCTGATAAATGCTTCAATAATATTGAAAAAGGAAGAGTATGAGTATTCA
ACATTTCCGTGTCGCCCTTATTCCCTTTTTTGCGGCATTTTGCCTTCCTGTTTTTGCTCACCCAGAAACG
CTGGTGAAAGTAAAAGATGCTGAAGATCAGTTGGGTGCACGAGTGGGTTACATCGAACTGGATCTCAACA
GCGGTAAGATCCTTGAGAGTTTTCGCCCCGAAGAACGTTTTCCAATGATGAGCACTTTTAAAGTTCTGCT
ATGTGGCGCGGTATTATCCCGTGTTGACGCCGGGCAAGAGCAACTCGGTCGCCGCATACACTATTCTCAG
AATGACTTGGTTGAGTACTCACCAGTCACAGAAAAGCATCTTACGGATGGCATGACAGTAAGAGAATTAT
GCAGTGCTGCCATAACCATGAGTGATAACACTGCGGCCAACTTACTTCTGACAACGATCGGAGGACCGAA
GGAGCTAACCGCTTTTTTGCACAACATGGGGGATCATGTAACTCGCCTTGATCGTTGGGAACCGGAGCTG
AATGAAGCCATACCAAACGACGAGCGTGACACCACGATGCCTGCAGCAATGGCAACAACGTTGCGCAAAC
TATTAACTGGCGAACTACTTACTCTAGCTTCCCGGCAACAATTAATAGACTGGATGGAGGCGGATAAAGT
TGCAGGACCACTTCTGCGCTCGGCCCTTCCGGCTGGCTGGTTTATTGCTGATAAATCTGGAGCCGGTGAG
CGTGGGTCTCGCGGTATCATTGCAGCACTGGGGCCAGATGGTAAGCCCTCCCGTATCGTAGTTATCTACA
CGACGGGGAGTCAGGCAACTATGGATGAACGAAATAGACAGATCGCTGAGATAGGTGCCTCACTGATTAA
GCATTGGTAACTGTCAGACCAAGTTTACTCATATATACTTTAGATTGATTTAAAACTTCATTTTTAATTT
AAAAGGATCTAGGTGAAGATCCTTTTTGATAATCTCATGACCAAAATCCCTTAACGTGAGTTTTCGTTCC
ACTGAGCGTCAGACCCCGTAGAAAAGATCAAAGGATCTTCTTGAGATCCTTTTTTTCTGCGCGTAATCTG
CTGCTTGCAAACAAAAAAACCACCGCTACCAGCGGTGGTTTGTTTGCCGGATCAAGAGCTACCAACTCTT
TTTCCGAAGGTAACTGGCTTCAGCAGAGCGCAGATACCAAATACTGTCCTTCTAGTGTAGCCGTAGTTAG
GCCACCACTTCAAGAACTCTGTAGCACCGCCTACATACCTCGCTCTGCTAATCCTGTTACCAGTGGCTGC
TGCCAGTGGCGATAAGTCGTGTCTTACCGGGTTGGACTCAAGACGATAGTTACCGGATAAGGCGCAGCGG
TCGGGCTGAACGGGGGGTTCGTGCACACAGCCCAGCTTGGAGCGAACGACCTACACCGAACTGAGATACC
TACAGCGTGAGCTATGAGAAAGCGCCACGCTTCCCGAAGGGAGAAAGGCGGACAGGTATCCGGTAAGCGG
CAGGGTCGGAACAGGAGAGCGCACGAGGGAGCTTCCAGGGGGAAACGCCTGGTATCTTTATAGTCCTGTC
GGGTTTCGCCACCTCTGACTTGAGCGTCGATTTTTGTGATGCTCGTCAGGGGGGCGGAGCCTATGGAAAA
ACGCCAGCAACGCGGCCTTTTTACGGTTCCTGGCCTTTTGCTGGCCTTTTGCTCACATGTTCTTTCCTGC
GTTATCCCCTGATTCTGTGGATAACCGTATTACCGCCTTTGAGTGAGCTGATACCGCTCGCCGCAGCCGA
ACGACCGAGCGCAGCGAGTCAGTGAGCGAGGAAGCGGAAGAGCGCCTGATGCGGTATTTTCTCCTTACGC
ATCTGTGCGGTATTTCACACCGCAATGGTGCACTCTCAGTACAATCTGCTCTGATGCCGCATAGTTAAGC
CAGTATACACTCCGCTATCGCTACGTGACTGGGTCATGGCTGCGCCCCGACACCCGCCAACACCCGCTGA
CGCGCCCTGACGGGCTTGTCTGCTCCCGGCATCCGCTTACAGACAAGCTGTGACCGTCTCCGGGAGCTGC
ATGTGTCAGAGGTTTTCACCGTCATCACCGAAACGCGCGAGGCAGCTGCGGTAAAGCTCATCAGCGTGGT
CGTGAAGCGATTCACAGATGTCTGCCTGTTCATCCGCGTCCAGCTCGTTGAGTTTCTCCAGAAGCGTTAA
TGTCTGGCTTCTGATAAAGCGGGCCATGTTAAGGGCGGTTTTTTCCTGTTTGGTCACTGATGCCTCCGTG
TAAGGGGGATTTCTGTTCATGGGGGTAATGATACCGATGAAACGAGAGAGGATGCTCACGATACGGGTTA
CTGATGATGAACATGCCCGGTTACTGGAACGTTGTGAGGGTAAACAACTGGCGGTATGGATGCGGCGGGA
CCAGAGAAAAATCACTCAGGGTCAATGCCAGCGCTTCGTTAATACAGATGTAGGTGTTCCACAGGGTAGC
CAGCAGCATCCTGCGATGCAGATCCGGAACATAATGGTGCAGGGCGCTGACTTCCGCGTTTCCAGACTTT
ACGAAACACGGAAACCGAAGACCATTCATGTTGTTGCTCAGGTCGCAGACGTTTTGCAGCAGCAGTCGCT
TCACGTTCGCTCGCGTATCGGTGATTCATTCTGCTAACCAGTAAGGCAACCCCGCCAGCCTAGCCGGGTC
CTCAACGACAGGAGCACGATCATGCGCACCCGTGGCCAGGACCCAACGCTGCCCGAGATGCGCCGCGTGC
GGCTGCTGGAGATGGCGGACGCGATGGATATGTTCTGCCAAGGGTTGGTTTGCGCATTCACAGTTCTCCG
CAAGAATTGATTGGCTCCAATTCTTGGAGTGGTGAATCCGTTAGCGAGGTGCCGCCGGCTTCCATTCAGG
TCGAGGTGGCCCGGCTCCATGCACCGCGACGCAACGCGGGGAGGCAGACAAGGTATAGGGCGGCGCCTAC
AATCCATGCCAACCCGTTCCATGTGCTCGCCGAGGCGGCATAAATCGCCGTGACGATCAGCGGTCCAATG
ATCGAAGTTAGGCTGGTAAGAGCCGCGAGCGATCCTTGAAGCTGTCCCTGATGGTCGTCATCTACCTGCC
TGGACAGCATGGCCTGCAACGCGGGCATCCCGATGCCGCCGGAAGCGAGAAGAATCATAATGGGGAAGGC
CATCCAGCCTCGCGTCGCGAACGCCAGCAAGACGTAGCCCAGCGCGTCGGCCGCCATGCCGGCGATAATG
GCCTGCTTCTCGCCGAAACGTTTGGTGGCGGGACCAGTGACGAAGGCTTGAGCGAGGGCGTGCAAGATTC
CGAATACCGCAAGCGACAGGCCGATCATCGTCGCGCTCCAGCGAAAGCGGTCCTCGCCGAAAATGACCCA
GAGCGCTGCCGGCACCTGTCCTACGAGTTGCATGATAAAGAAGACAGTCATAAGTGCGGCGACGATAGTC
ATGCCCCGCGCCCACCGGAAGGAGCTGACTGGGTTGAAGGCTCTCAAGGGCATCGGTCGAGATCCCGGTG
CCTAATGAGTGAGCTAACTTACATTAATTGCGTTGCGCTCACTGCCCGCTTTCCAGTCGGGAAACCTGTC
GTGCCAGCTGCATTAATGAATCGGCCAACGCGCGGGGAGAGGCGGTTTGCGTATTGGGCGCCAGGGTGGT
TTTTCTTTTCACCAGTGAGACGGGCAACAGCTGATTGCCCTTCACCGCCTGGCCCTGAGAGAGTTGCAGC
AAGCGGTCCACGCTGGTTTGCCCCAGCAGGCGAAAATCCTGTTTGATGGTGGTTAACGGCGGGATATAAC
ATGAGCTGTCTTCGGTATCGTCGTATCCCACTACCGAGATATCCGCACCAACGCGCAGCCCGGACTCGGT
AATGGCGCGCATTGCGCCCAGCGCCATCTGATCGTTGGCAACCAGCATCGCAGTGGGAACGATGCCCTCA
TTCAGCATTTGCATGGTTTGTTGAAAACCGGACATGGCACTCCAGTCGCCTTCCCGTTCCGCTATCGGCT
GAATTTGATTGCGAGTGAGATATTTATGCCAGCCAGCCAGACGCAGACGCGCCGAGACAGAACTTAATGG
GCCCGCTAACAGCGCGATTTGCTGGTGACCCAATGCGACCAGATGCTCCACGCCCAGTCGCGTACCGTCT
TCATGGGAGAAAATAATACTGTTGATGGGTGTCTGGTCAGAGACATCAAGAAATAACGCCGGAACATTAG
TGCAGGCAGCTTCCACAGCAATGGCATCCTGGTCATACAGCGGATAGTTAATGATCAGCCCACTGACGCG
TTGCGCGAGAAGATTGTGCACCGCCGCTTTACAGGCTTCGACGCCGCTTCGTTCTACCATCGACACCACC
ACGCTGGCACCCAGTTGATCGGCGCGAGATTTAATCGCCGCGACAATTTGCGACGGCGCGTGCAGGGCCA
GACTGGAGGTGGCAACGCCAATCAGCAACGACTGTTTGCCCGCCAGTTGTTGTGCCACGCGGTTGGGAAT
GTAATTCAGCTCCGCCATCGCCGCTTCCACTTTTTCCCGCGTTTTCGCAGAAACGTGGCTGGCCTGGTTC
ACCACGCGGGAAACGGTCTGATAAGAGACACCGGCATACTCTGCGACATCGTATAACGTTACTGGTTTCA
CATTCACCACCCTGAATTGACTCTCTTCCGGGCGCTATCATGCCATACCGCGAAAGGTTTTGCGCCATTC
GATGGTGTCCGGGATCTCGACGCTCTCCCTTATGCGACTCCTGCATTAGGAAGCAGCCCAGTAGTAGGTT
GAGGCCGTTGAGCACCGCCGCCGCAAGGAATGGTGCATGCAAGGAGATGGCGCCCAACAGTCCCCCGGCC
ACGGGGCCTGCCACCATACCCACGCCGAAACAAGCGCTCATGAGCCCGAAGTGGCGAGCCCGATCTTCCC
CATCGGTGATGTCGGCGATATAGGCGCCAGCAACCGCACCTGTGGCGCCGGTGATGCCGGCCACGATGCG
TCCGGCGTAGAGGATCGAGATCTCGGCCGGGTTTAGAAATCTGAAGCTCTAGAGAGCGCTAATACGACTC
ACTATA
