>Addgene plasmid #139467 | p_SNIPR_target_42_mut_G | depositor partial sequence | sequence record 269778 | p_SNIPR_target_42_mut_G
GGGTGAATATCCTATTCGATATTCACAATATCACACTTACCGACCATGTCAATCACTTCGTCTTATTCAT
TTCATTCTATCTTAGCATAACCCCTTGGGGCCTCTAAACGGGTCTTGAGGGGTTTTTTG
